Addgene plasmid #204576: p3xFLAG-p62 var2
Purpose: Expresses 3xFLAG-p62 var in mammalian cells
Depositing lab: Masaaki Komatsu. Depositing organization: Juntendo University. Publication: Negative regulation of the Keap1-Nrf2 pathway by a p62/Sqstm1 splicing variant. Kageyama S, Saito T, Obata M, Koide RH, Ichimura Y, Komatsu M. Mol Cell Biol. 2018 Jan 16. pii: MCB.00642-17. doi: 10.1128/MCB.00642-17. PubMed 29339380.
Backbone
  Vector backbone: p3_FLAG-CMV14
  Vector type: Mammalian Expression
Growth in bacteria
  Bacterial resistance: Ampicillin, 100 μg/mL
  Growth temperature: 37°C
  Growth strain: DH5alpha
  Copy number: High Copy
Gene/Insert
  Gene/Insert name: p62
  Species: M. musculus (mouse)
  Mutation: None
  Entrez Gene: Sqstm1 (a.k.a. A170, OSF-6, Osi, STAP, STONE14, p62)
  Cloning method: Restriction Enzyme; 5′ cloning site Unknown (unknown if destroyed); 3′ cloning site Unknown (unknown if destroyed)
Terms and licenses: Academic/Nonprofit Terms; Industry Terms: Not Available to Industry
How to cite: p3xFLAG-p62 var2 was a gift from Masaaki Komatsu (Addgene plasmid # 204576 ; http://n2t.net/addgene:204576 ; RRID:Addgene_204576)
