[The description below was written by a language model from this plasmid's Addgene catalogue record and pLannotate feature annotations shown in this document.]
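Description:
p3xFLAG-p62 var2 is a mammalian expression plasmid that produces a 3xFLAG-tagged form of mouse p62/Sqstm1, the selective autophagy receptor that links polyubiquitinated cargo to LC3-family proteins on autophagosomes. The name and the associated publication indicate that the insert is a splicing variant of Sqstm1. The annotation is consistent with this, matching the coding region to the reference protein only as a fragment, although the record lists no mutation and does not say how the variant differs from the full-length protein. It is propagated in E. coli as a high-copy plasmid through a ColE1/pUC-type origin and selected with ampicillin via the β-lactamase gene.

In the sequenced record, the CMV immediate early enhancer and promoter drive transcription, with a T7 promoter just downstream. The 3xFLAG epitope, which includes an enterokinase cleavage site, lies upstream of the Sqstm1 coding sequence, so the tag is N-terminal. Downstream of the insert are a chimeric intron, an EMCV IRES and a puromycin N-acetyltransferase gene, terminated by SV40 polyadenylation signals. This arrangement places p62 and puromycin resistance on one bicistronic transcript, so puromycin selection should enrich for cells expressing the tagged protein.

This IRES-puromycin layout and the N-terminal tag are not what the catalogued backbone name, p3xFLAG-CMV-14, would suggest. The backbone field may therefore be imprecise, and the feature table is the better guide to the actual architecture. The cloning sites are not recorded. The construct suits detection or immunoprecipitation of the variant with anti-FLAG antibodies, and the publication title places this in the context of the variant's regulation of the Keap1-Nrf2 pathway.
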