Features (pLannotate 1.2.2; 21 found; start..end, strand, type, name):
     90..469     +  enhancer       CMV enhancer: human cytomegalovirus immediate early enhancer
    470..673     +  promoter       CMV promoter: human cytomegalovirus (CMV) immediate early promoter
    669..702     +  LTR            5' LTR (truncated) (fragment): truncated 5' long terminal repeat (LTR) from HIV-1
    718..736     +  promoter       T7 promoter: promoter for bacteriophage T7 RNA polymerase
    834..899     +  CDS            3xFLAG: three tandem FLAG® epitope tags, followed by an enterokinase cleavage site
    915..2126    +  CDS            Sqstm1 (fragment): SQSTM_MOUSE - Also known as A170, STAP. Experimental evidence at protein level: Swiss-Prot protein existence level 1. Autophagy receptor required for selective macroautophagy (aggrephagy). Functions as a bridge between polyubiquitinated cargo and autophagosomes. Interacts directly with both the cargo to become degraded and an autophagy modifier of the MAP1 LC3 family. Required both for the formation and autophagic degradation of polyubiquitin- containing bodies, called ALIS (aggresome-like induced structures) and links ALIS to the autophagic machinery. Involved in midbody ring degradation (By
   2202..2431    +  intron         chimeric intron: chimera between introns from adenovirus and immunoglobulin heavy chain genes
   2615..3077    +  misc_feature   IRES: internal ribosome entry site (IRES) of the encephalomyocarditis virus (EMCV)
   3110..3709    +  CDS            PuroR: puromycin N-acetyltransferase; pac from Streptomyces alboniger; confers resistance to puromycin
   3759..3824    +  CDS            dmpM (fragment): DMPM_STRAD - Protein inferred from homology: Swiss-Prot protein existence level 3. From Streptomyces alboniger.
   3840..3924    +  CDS            large T antigen (fragment): large T antigen from SV40 (simian virus 40)
   3947..4068    +  polyA_signal   SV40 poly(A) signal: SV40 polyadenylation signal
   4082..4133    +  polyA_signal   SV40 poly(A) signal (fragment): SV40 polyadenylation signal
   4197..4213    -  protein_bind   lac operator: The lac repressor binds to the lac operator to inhibit transcription in E. coli. This inhibition can be relieved by adding lactose or isopropyl-β-D-thiogalactopyranoside (IPTG). lac repressor encoded by lacI
   4221..4251    -  promoter       lac promoter: promoter for the E. coli lac operon
   4266..4287    -  protein_bind   CAP binding site: CAP binding activates transcription in the presence of cAMP. E. coli catabolite activator protein
   4300..4392    -  CDS            lacI (fragment): lac repressor; lacI; The lac repressor binds to the lac operator to inhibit transcription in E. coli. This inhibition can be relieved by adding lactose or isopropyl-β-D-thiogalactopyranoside (IPTG).
   4575..5163    -  rep_origin     ori: high-copy-number ColE1/pMB1/pBR322/pUC origin of replication
   5334..6194    -  CDS            AmpR: β-lactamase; bla; confers resistance to ampicillin, carbenicillin, and related antibiotics
   6195..6299    -  promoter       AmpR promoter: bla
   6358..6410    -  misc_feature   bom (fragment): basis of mobility region from pBR322
>Addgene plasmid #204576 | p3xFLAG-p62 var2 | addgene full sequence | sequence record 403942 | Addgene NGS Result
GCAAGGCTTGACCGACAATTGCATGAAGAATCTGCTTAGGGTTAGGCGTTTTGCGCTGCTTCGCGATGTA
CGGGCCAGATATACGCGTTGACATTGATTATTGACTAGTTATTAATAGTAATCAATTACGGGGTCATTAG
TTCATAGCCCATATATGGAGTTCCGCGTTACATAACTTACGGTAAATGGCCCGCCTGGCTGACCGCCCAA
CGACCCCCGCCCATTGACGTCAATAATGACGTATGTTCCCATAGTAACGCCAATAGGGACTTTCCATTGA
CGTCAATGGGTGGAGTATTTACGGTAAACTGCCCACTTGGCAGTACATCAAGTGTATCATATGCCAAGTA
CGCCCCCTATTGACGTCAATGACGGTAAATGGCCCGCCTGGCATTATGCCCAGTACATGACCTTATGGGA
CTTTCCTACTTGGCAGTACATCTACGTATTAGTCATCGCTATTACCATGGTGATGCGGTTTTGGCAGTAC
ATCAATGGGCGTGGATAGCGGTTTGACTCACGGGGATTTCCAAGTCTCCACCCCATTGACGTCAATGGGA
GTTTGTTTTGGCACCAAAATCAACGGGACTTTCCAAAATGTCGTAACAACTCCGCCCCATTGACGCAAAT
GGGCGGTAGGCGTGTACGGTGGGAGGTCTATATAAGCAGAGCTCTCTGGCTAACTAGAGAACCCACTGCT
TACTGGCTTATCGAAATTAATACGACTCACTATAGGGAGACCCAAGCTTGGTACCGAGCTCGGATCGATA
TCTGCGGCCTAGCTAGCGCTTAAGGCCTGTTAACCGGTCGTACGTCTCCGGATTCGAATTATGGACTACA
AAGACCATGACGGTGATTATAAAGATCATGACATCGATTACAAGGATGACGATGACAAGGAATTCGCCGC
CACCATGGCGTCGTTCACGGTGAAGGCCTATCTTCTGGGCAAGGAGGAGGCGACCCGCGAGATCCGCCGC
TTCAGCTTCTGCTTCAGCCCGGAGCCGGAGGCGGAAGCCCAAGCCGCGGCCGGCCCGGGGCCCTGCGAGA
GGCTGCTGAGCCGAGTGGCTGTGCTGTTCCCCACGCTGAGGCCTGGCGGCTTCCAGGCGCACTACCGCGA
TGAGGATGGGGACTTGGTTGCCTTTTCCAGTGATGAGGAGCTGACAATGGCTATGTCCTATGTGAAAGAT
GACATCTTCCGCATCTACATTAAAGAGAAGAAGGAGTGCCGGCGGGAACATCGCCCACCATGTGCTCAGG
AGGCACCCCGAAACATGGTGCACCCCAATGTGATCTGTGATGGTTGCAACGGGCCTGTGGTGGGAACTCG
CTATAAGTGCAGTGTGTGCCCAGACTACGACCTGTGCAGCGTGTGCGAGGGGAAGGGCCTGCACAGGGAA
CACAGCAAGCTCATCTTTCCCAACCCCTTTGGCCACCTCTCTGATAGCTTCTCTCATAGCCGCTGGCTTC
GGAAGCTGAAACATGGACACTTTGGCTGGCCTGGCTGGGAGATGGGCCCACCGGGGAACTGGAGCCCACG
TCCTCCTCGTGCAGGGGATGGCCGCCCTTGCCCTACAGCTGAGTCAGCTTCTGCTCCACCAGAAGATCCC
AATGTCAATTTCCTGAAGAATGTGGGGGAGAGTGTGGCAGCTGCCCTCAGCCCTCTAGGCATTGAGGTTG
ACATTGATGTGGAACATGGAGGGAAGAGAAGCCGCCTGACACCCACTACCCCAGAAAGTTCCAGCACAGG
CACAGAAGACAAGAGTAACACTCAGCCAAGCAGCTGCTCTTCGGAAGTCAGCAAACCTGACGGGGCTGGG
GAGGGCCCTGCTCAGTCTCTGACAGAGCAAATGAAAAAGATAGCCTTGGAGTCGGTGGGACAGCCAGAGG
AACAGATGGAGTCGGGAAACTGCTCAGGAGGAGACGATGACTGGACACATTTGTCTTCAAAAGAAGTGGA
CCCATCTACAGAGGCTGATCCCCGGCTGATTGAGTCCCTCTCCCAGATGCTGTCCATGGGTTTCTCGGAT
GAAGGCGGCTGGCTCACCAGGCTCCTACAGACCAAGAATTACGACATCGGGGCTGCTCTGGACACGATCC
AGTATTCGAAGCACCCTCCACCATTGTGACTCGAGGGCCGCATAGATAACTGATCCAGTGTGCTGGAATT
AATTCGCTGTCTGCGAGGGCCAGCTGTTGGGGTGAGTACTCCCTCTCAAAAGCGGGCATGACTTCTGCGC
TAAGATTGTCAGTTTCCAAAAACGAGGAGGATTTGATATTCACCTGGCCCGCGGTGATGCCTTTGAGGGT
GGCCGCGTCCATCTGGTCAGAAAAGACAATCTTTTTGTTGTCAAGCTTGAGGTGTGGCAGGCTTGAGATC
TGGCCATACACTTGAGTGACAATGACATCCACTTTGCCTTTCTCTCCACAGGTGTCCACTCCCAGGTCCA
ACTGCAGGTCGAGCATGCATCTAGGGCGGCCAATTCCGCCCCTCTCCCCCCCCCCCCTCTCCCTCCCCCC
CCCCTAACGTTACTGGCCGAAGCCGCTTGGAATAAGGCCGGTGTGCGTTTGTCTATATGTTATTTTCCAC
CATATTGCCGTCTTTTGGCAATGTGAGGGCCCGGAAACCTGGCCCTGTCTTCTTGACGAGCATTCCTAGG
GGTCTTTCCCCTCTCGCCAAAGGAATGCAAGGTCTGTTGAATGTCGTGAAGGAAGCAGTTCCTCTGGAAG
CTTCTTGAAGACAAACAACGTCTGTAGCGACCCTTTGCAGGCAGCGGAACCCCCCACCTGGCGACAGGTG
CCTCTGCGGCCAAAAGCCACGTGTATAAGATACACCTGCAAAGGCGGCACAACCCCAGTGCCACGTTGTG
AGTTGGATAGTTGTGGAAAGAGTCAAATGGCTCTCCTCAAGCGTATTCAACAAGGGGCTGAAGGATGCCC
AGAAGGTACCCCATTGTATGGGATCTGATCTGGGGCCTCGGTGCACATGCTTTACATGTGTTTAGTCGAG
GTTAAAAAAACGTCTAGGCCCCCCGAACCACGGGGACGTGGTTTTCCTTTGAAAAACACGATGATAAGCT
TGCCACAACCCACAAGGAGACGACCTTCCATGACCGAGTACAAGCCCACGGTGCGCCTCGCCACCCGCGA
CGACGTCCCCCGGGCCGTACGCACCCTCGCCGCCGCGTTCGCCGACTACCCCGCCACGCGCCACACCGTC
GACCCGGACCGCCACATCGAGCGGGTCACCGAGCTGCAAGAACTCTTCCTCACGCGCGTCGGGCTCGACA
TCGGCAAGGTGTGGGTCGCGGACGACGGCGCCGCGGTGGCGGTCTGGACCACGCCGGAGAGCGTCGAAGC
GGGGGCGGTGTTCGCCGAGATCGGCCCGCGCATGGCCGAGTTGAGCGGTTCCCGGCTGGCCGCGCAGCAA
CAGATGGAAGGCCTCCTGGCGCCGCACCGGCCCAAGGAGCCCGCGTGGTTCCTGGCCACCGTCGGCGTCT
CGCCCGACCACCAGGGCAAGGGTCTGGGCAGCGCCGTCGTGCTCCCCGGAGTGGAGGCGGCCGAGCGCGC
CGGGGTGCCCGCCTTCCTGGAGACCTCCGCGCCCCGCAACCTCCCCTTCTACGAGCGGCTCGGCTTCACC
GTCACCGCCGACGTCGAGGTGCCCGAAGGACCGCGCACCTGGTGCATGACCCGCAAGCCCGGTGCCTGAC
GCCCGCCCCACGACCCGCAGCGCCCGACCGAAAGGAGCGCACGACCCCATGGCTCCGACCGAAGCCACCC
GGGGCGGCCCCGCCGACCCCGCACCCGCCCCCGAGGCCCACCGACTCTAGCTAGATAACTGATCATAATC
AGCCATACCACATTTGTAGAGGTTTTACTTGCTTTAAAAAACCTCCCACACCTCCCCCTGAACCTGAAAC
ATAAAATGAATGCAATTGTTGTTGTTAACTTGTTTATTGCAGCTTATAATGGTTACAAATAAAGCAATAG
CATCACAAATTTCACAAATAAAGCATTTTTTTCACTGCATTCTAGTTGTGGTTTGTCCAAACTCATCAAT
GTATCTTAACGCTCGATCGAGTGCATTCTAGTTGTGGTTTGTCCAAACTCATCAATGTATCTTATCATGT
CTGTATACCGTCGACCTCTAGCTAGAGCTTGGCGTAATCATGGTCATAGCTGTTTCCTGTGTGAAATTGT
TATCCGCTCACAATTCCACACAACATACGAGCCGGAAGCATAAAGTGTAAAGCCTGGGGTGCCTAATGAG
TGAGCTAACTCACATTAATTGCGTTGCGCTCACTGCCCGCTTTCCAGTCGGGAAACCTGTCGTGCCAGCT
GCATTAATGAATCGGCCAACGCGCGGGGAGAGGCGGTTTGCGTATTGGGCGCTCTTCCGCTTCCTCGCTC
ACTGACTCGCTGCGCTCGGTCGTTCGGCTGCGGCGAGCGGTATCAGCTCACTCAAAGGCGGTAATACGGT
TATCCACAGAATCAGGGGATAACGCAGGAAAGAACATGTGAGCAAAAGGCCAGCAAAAGGCCAGGAACCG
TAAAAAGGCCGCGTTGCTGGCGTTTTTCCATAGGCTCCGCCCCCCTGACGAGCATCACAAAAATCGACGC
TCAAGTCAGAGGTGGCGAAACCCGACAGGACTATAAAGATACCAGGCGTTTCCCCCTGGAAGCTCCCTCG
TGCGCTCTCCTGTTCCGACCCTGCCGCTTACCGGATACCTGTCCGCCTTTCTCCCTTCGGGAAGCGTGGC
GCTTTCTCATAGCTCACGCTGTAGGTATCTCAGTTCGGTGTAGGTCGTTCGCTCCAAGCTGGGCTGTGTG
CACGAACCCCCCGTTCAGCCCGACCGCTGCGCCTTATCCGGTAACTATCGTCTTGAGTCCAACCCGGTAA
GACACGACTTATCGCCACTGGCAGCAGCCACTGGTAACAGGATTAGCAGAGCGAGGTATGTAGGCGGTGC
TACAGAGTTCTTGAAGTGGTGGCCTAACTACGGCTACACTAGAAGAACAGTATTTGGTATCTGCGCTCTG
CTGAAGCCAGTTACCTTCGGAAAAAGAGTTGGTAGCTCTTGATCCGGCAAACAAACCACCGCTGGTAGCG
GTGGTTTTTTTGTTTGCAAGCAGCAGATTACGCGCAGAAAAAAAGGATCTCAAGAAGATCCTTTGATCTT
TTCTACGGGGTCTGACGCTCAGTGGAACGAAAACTCACGTTAAGGGATTTTGGTCATGAGATTATCAAAA
AGGATCTTCACCTAGATCCTTTTAAATTAAAAATGAAGTTTTAAATCAATCTAAAGTATATATGAGTAAA
CTTGGTCTGACAGTTACCAATGCTTAATCAGTGAGGCACCTATCTCAGCGATCTGTCTATTTCGTTCATC
CATAGTTGCCTGACTCCCCGTCGTGTAGATAACTACGATACGGGAGGGCTTACCATCTGGCCCCAGTGCT
GCAATGATACCGCGAGACCCACGCTCACCGGCTCCAGATTTATCAGCAATAAACCAGCCAGCCGGAAGGG
CCGAGCGCAGAAGTGGTCCTGCAACTTTATCCGCCTCCATCCAGTCTATTAATTGTTGCCGGGAAGCTAG
AGTAAGTAGTTCGCCAGTTAATAGTTTGCGCAACGTTGTTGCCATTGCTACAGGCATCGTGGTGTCACGC
TCGTCGTTTGGTATGGCTTCATTCAGCTCCGGTTCCCAACGATCAAGGCGAGTTACATGATCCCCCATGT
TGTGCAAAAAAGCGGTTAGCTCCTTCGGTCCTCCGATCGTTGTCAGAAGTAAGTTGGCCGCAGTGTTATC
ACTCATGGTTATGGCAGCACTGCATAATTCTCTTACTGTCATGCCATCCGTAAGATGCTTTTCTGTGACT
GGTGAGTACTCAACCAAGTCATTCTGAGAATAGTGTATGCGGCGACCGAGTTGCTCTTGCCCGGCGTCAA
TACGGGATAATACCGCGCCACATAGCAGAACTTTAAAAGTGCTCATCATTGGAAAACGTTCTTCGGGGCG
AAAACTCTCAAGGATCTTACCGCTGTTGAGATCCAGTTCGATGTAACCCACTCGTGCACCCAACTGATCT
TCAGCATCTTTTACTTTCACCAGCGTTTCTGGGTGAGCAAAAACAGGAAGGCAAAATGCCGCAAAAAAGG
GAATAAGGGCGACACGGAAATGTTGAATACTCATACTCTTCCTTTTTCAATATTATTGAAGCATTTATCA
GGGTTATTGTCTCATGAGCGGATACATATTTGAATGTATTTAGAAAAATAAACAAATAGGGGTTCCGCGC
ACATTTCCCCGAAAAGTGCCACCTGACGTCGACGGATCGGGAGATCTCCCGATCCCCTATGGTGCACTCT
CAGTACAATCTGCTCTGATGCCGCATAGTTAAGCCAGTATCTGCTCCCTGCTTGTGTGTTGGAGGTCGCT
GAGTAGTGCGCGAGCAAAATTTAAGCTACAACAAG
