>Addgene plasmid #204576 | p3xFLAG-p62 var2 | depositor partial sequence | sequence record 397103 | p3xFLAG-p62 var2 sequence 1215 bps
ATGGCGTCGTTCACGGTGAAGGCCTATCTTCTGGGCAAGGAGGAGGCGACCCGCGAGATCCGCCGCTTCA
GCTTCTGCTTCAGCCCGGAGCCGGAGGCGGAAGCCCAAGCCGCGGCCGGCCCGGGGCCCTGCGAGAGGCT
GCTGAGCCGAGTGGCTGTGCTGTTCCCCACGCTGAGGCCTGGCGGCTTCCAGGCGCACTACCGCGATGAG
GATGGGGACTTGGTTGCCTTTTCCAGTGATGAGGAGCTGACAATGGCTATGTCCTATGTGAAAGATGACA
TCTTCCGCATCTACATTAAAGAGAAGAAGGAGTGCCGGCGGGAACATCGCCCACCATGTGCTCAGGAGGC
ACCCCGAAACATGGTGCACCCCAATGTGATCTGTGATGGTTGCAACGGGCCTGTGGTGGGAACTCGCTAT
AAGTGCAGTGTGTGCCCAGACTACGACCTGTGCAGCGTGTGCGAGGGGAAGGGCCTGCACAGGGAACACA
GCAAGCTCATCTTTCCCAACCCCTTTGGCCACCTCTCTGATAGCTTCTCTCATAGCCGCTGGCTTCGGAA
GCTGAAACATGGACACTTTGGCTGGCCTGGCTGGGAGATGGGCCCACCGGGGAACTGGAGCCCACGTCCT
CCTCGTGCAGGGGATGGCCGCCCTTGCCCTACAGCTGAGTCAGCTTCTGCTCCACCAGAAGATCCCAATG
TCAATTTCCTGAAGAATGTGGGGGAGAGTGTGGCAGCTGCCCTCAGCCCTCTAGGCATTGAGGTTGACAT
TGATGTGGAACATGGAGGGAAGAGAAGCCGCCTGACACCCACTACCCCAGAAAGTTCCAGCACAGGCACA
GAAGACAAGAGTAACACTCAGCCAAGCAGCTGCTCTTCGGAAGTCAGCAAACCTGACGGGGCTGGGGAGG
GCCCTGCTCAGTCTCTGACAGAGCAAATGAAAAAGATAGCCTTGGAGTCGGTGGGACAGCCAGAGGAACA
GATGGAGTCGGGAAACTGCTCAGGAGGAGACGATGACTGGACACATTTGTCTTCAAAAGAAGTGGACCCA
TCTACAGAGGCTGATCCCCGGCTGATTGAGTCCCTCTCCCAGATGCTGTCCATGGGTTTCTCGGATGAAG
GCGGCTGGCTCACCAGGCTCCTACAGACCAAGAATTACGACATCGGGGCTGCTCTGGACACGATCCAGTA
TTCGAAGCACCCTCCACCATTGTGA
